Addgene plasmid #244620: CL20_mEGFP_FOidr_068
Purpose: Express mEGFP-tagged intrinsically disordered protein (IDR), FOidr_068, derived from human fusion protein FUT10_GAB2
Depositing lab: Richard Kriwacki. Depositing organization: St. Jude Children's Research Hospital. Publication: Proteome-wide computational analyses reveal links between protein condensate formation and RNA biology. Maiti S, Tripathi S, Baggett DW, Phillips AH, Park CG, Wang J, Wahiduzzaman, Freyaldenhoven WT, Kinger S, Pioso BJ, Bollinger JC, Somjee R, Lang B, Babu MM, Kriwacki RW. Sci Adv. 2025 Dec 5;11(49):eady1420. doi: 10.1126/sciadv.ady1420. Epub 2025 Dec 3. PubMed 41337585.
Backbone
  Vector backbone: CL20
  Vector type: Mammalian Expression
Growth in bacteria
  Bacterial resistance: Ampicillin, 100 μg/mL
  Growth temperature: 37°C
  Growth strain: NEB Stable
  Copy number: High Copy
Gene/Insert
  Gene/Insert name: FOidr_068
  Species: H. sapiens (human)
  Mutation: Unmutated
  Tag / fusion protein: monomeric EGFP (N terminal on insert)
  Cloning method: Restriction Enzyme; 5′ cloning site Unknown (unknown if destroyed)
Terms and licenses: Academic/Nonprofit Terms; Industry Terms: Not Available to Industry
Depositor comments: FUT10_GAB2_208_676
How to cite: CL20_mEGFP_FOidr_068 was a gift from Richard Kriwacki (Addgene plasmid # 244620 ; http://n2t.net/addgene:244620 ; RRID:Addgene_244620)
