[The description below was written by a language model from this plasmid's Addgene catalogue record and pLannotate feature annotations shown in this document.]
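Description:
CL20_mEGFP_FOidr_068 is a mammalian expression plasmid built on the CL20 backbone. The catalogue lists it only as a mammalian expression vector, but the feature table shows the architecture of a self-inactivating HIV-1 lentiviral transfer vector. It is propagated in E. coli through a high-copy ColE1/pUC-type origin with ampicillin selection (AmpR, β-lactamase), and the recombination-reducing NEB Stable strain is recorded as the growth host, which is typical for LTR-containing plasmids. The viral framework consists of a CMV enhancer fused to a truncated 5' LTR, the Ψ packaging signal with a gag fragment, cPPT/CTS, the Rev response element, and a ΔU3 3' LTR followed by a rabbit β-globin polyadenylation signal. Together these would allow Tat-independent genomic RNA production, packaging, Rev-dependent export and integration of a transcriptionally silenced provirus. An SV40 origin and poly(A) signal and residual lac elements also sit in the backbone.

The payload is driven by an internal CMV enhancer/promoter and encodes monomeric EGFP fused at the N terminus of FOidr_068, an unmutated intrinsically disordered region taken from the human fusion protein FUT10_GAB2. The depositor's comment indicates residues 208–676 of that fusion. The annotation identifies the insert as a GAB2 fragment of about 1.4 kb, suggesting that this segment derives largely from the GAB2 portion. No WPRE or mammalian selection marker is annotated. The short "tight TRE" hit next to the CMV promoter is probably just the shared minimal CMV sequence rather than a functional Tet-responsive element.

The construct is intended for expressing the fluorescently tagged IDR in mammalian cells. The associated study examined links between protein condensate formation and RNA biology, so the mEGFP tag presumably serves to visualise the region's localisation and condensate-forming behaviour.
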