Features (pLannotate 1.2.2; 29 found; start..end, strand, type, name):
    199..254     -  polyA_signal   β-globin poly(A) signal: rabbit β-globin polyadenylation signal (Gil and Proudfoot, 1987)
    340..475     -  LTR            3' LTR (ΔU3) (fragment): self-inactivating 3' long terminal repeat (LTR) from HIV-1
    477..545     -  CDS            nef (fragment): NEF_HV1Z2 - Experimental evidence at protein level: Swiss-Prot protein existence level 1. Extracellular Nef protein targets CD4(+) T-lymphocytes for apoptosis by interacting with CXCR4 surface receptors. From Human immunodeficiency virus type 1 group M subtype D (isolate Z2/CDC-Z34) (HIV-1).
    571..1992    -  CDS            GAB2 (fragment): GAB2_HUMAN - Also known as KIAA0571. Experimental evidence at protein level: Swiss-Prot protein existence level 1. Adapter protein which acts downstream of several membrane receptors including cytokine, antigen, hormone, cell matrix and growth factor receptors to regulate multiple signaling pathways. Regulates osteoclast differentiation mediating the TNFRSF11A/RANK signaling. In allergic response, it plays a role in mast cells activation and degranulation through PI-3-kinase regulation. Also involved in the regulation of cell proliferation and hematopoiesis. From Homo sapiens (Human).
   2020..2736    -  CDS            mEGFP: mEGFP is a basic (constitutively fluorescent) green fluorescent protein published in 2002, derived from Aequorea victoria. It has moderate acid sensitivity.
   2750..2787    -  misc_feature   MCS (fragment): multiple cloning site
   2786..2802    -  promoter       tight TRE promoter (fragment): Tet-responsive promoter PTight, consisting of seven tet operator sequences followed by the minimal CMV promoter
   2818..3021    -  promoter       CMV promoter: human cytomegalovirus (CMV) immediate early promoter
   3022..3325    -  enhancer       CMV enhancer: human cytomegalovirus immediate early enhancer
   3393..3409    -  misc_feature   MCS (fragment): multiple cloning site
   3409..3434    -  CDS            Rev (fragment): human immunodeficiency virus 1 (HIV-1) Rev protein; rev; enhances nuclear export of unspliced and incompletely spliced viral mRNAs
   3811..4044    -  misc_feature   RRE: The Rev response element (RRE) of HIV-1 allows for Rev-dependent mRNA export from the nucleus to the cytoplasm.
   4178..4261    -  CDS            vif (fragment): VIF_HV1BR - Experimental evidence at protein level: Swiss-Prot protein existence level 1. Counteracts the innate antiviral activity of host APOBEC3F and APOBEC3G. Forms a complex with host APOBEC3F and APOBEC3G thus preventing the entry of these lethally hypermutating enzymes into progeny virions. Recruits an active E3 ubiquitin ligase complex composed of elongin BC, CUL5, and RBX2 to induce polyubiquitination of APOBEC3G and APOBEC3F. In turn, they are directed to the 26S proteasome for degradation. Vif interaction with APOBEC3G also blocks its cytidine deaminase activity in a proteasome-inde
   4404..4521    -  misc_feature   cPPT/CTS: central polypurine tract and central termination sequence of HIV-1
   4670..5029    -  CDS            HIV-1 gag (fragment): gag protein from human immunodeficiency virus 1; gag
   5013..5138    -  misc_feature   HIV-1 Ψ: packaging signal of human immunodeficiency virus type 1
   5185..5442    -  LTR            5' LTR (truncated): truncated 5' long terminal repeat (LTR) from HIV-1
   5444..5823    -  enhancer       CMV enhancer: human cytomegalovirus immediate early enhancer
   5854..5958    +  promoter       AmpR promoter: bla
   5959..6819    +  CDS            AmpR: β-lactamase; bla; confers resistance to ampicillin, carbenicillin, and related antibiotics
   6990..7578    +  rep_origin     ori: high-copy-number ColE1/pMB1/pBR322/pUC origin of replication
   7761..7815    +  CDS            lacI (fragment): lac repressor; lacI; The lac repressor binds to the lac operator to inhibit transcription in E. coli. This inhibition can be relieved by adding lactose or isopropyl-β-D-thiogalactopyranoside (IPTG).
   7817..7951    -  polyA_signal   SV40 poly(A) signal: SV40 polyadenylation signal
   7971..8106    -  rep_origin     SV40 ori: SV40 origin of replication
   8130..8152    -  promoter       SV40 promoter (fragment): SV40 enhancer and early promoter
   8159..8198    +  CDS            lacI (fragment): lac repressor; lacI; The lac repressor binds to the lac operator to inhibit transcription in E. coli. This inhibition can be relieved by adding lactose or isopropyl-β-D-thiogalactopyranoside (IPTG).
   8211..8232    +  protein_bind   CAP binding site: CAP binding activates transcription in the presence of cAMP. E. coli catabolite activator protein
   8247..8277    +  promoter       lac promoter: promoter for the E. coli lac operon
   8285..8301    +  protein_bind   lac operator: The lac repressor binds to the lac operator to inhibit transcription in E. coli. This inhibition can be relieved by adding lactose or isopropyl-β-D-thiogalactopyranoside (IPTG). lac repressor encoded by lacI
>Addgene plasmid #244620 | CL20_mEGFP_FOidr_068 | addgene full sequence | sequence record 487977 | Addgene NGS Result
AAAAAAAATCTAACCTCAAGTCAAGGCTTTTCTATGGAATAAGGAATGGACAGCAGGGGGCTGTTTCATA
TACTGATGACCTCTTTATAGCCAACCTTTGTTCATGGCAGCCAGCATATGGGCATATGTTGCCAAACTCT
AAACCAAATACTCATTCTGATGTTTTAAATGATTTGCCCTCCCATATGTCCTTCCGAGTGAGAGACACAA
AAAATTCCAACACACTATTGCAATGAAAATAAATTTCCTTTATTAGCCAGAAGTCAGATGCTCAAGGGGC
TTCATGATGTCCCCATAATTTTTGGCAGAGGGAAAAAGATCTGCTAGCTCGAGCAGCTGAAGCTTTATTG
AGGCTTAAGCAGTGGGTTCCCTAGTTAGCCAGAGAGCTCCCAGGCTCAGATCTGGTCTAACCAGAGAGAC
CCAGTACAGGCAAAAAGCAGATCTTGTCTTCTTTGGGAGTGAATTAGCCCTTCCAGTCCCCCCTTTTCTT
TTAAAAAGTGGCTAAGATCTACAGCTGCCTTGTAAGTCATTGGTCTTAAAGGTACCGTAATCTTATCTAG
AACCGGTTCAAAGTTTCGCGCCCTTACTAGGCTCAGAACTTTGACGCACGTCCGTCCATTCCTGCATGGT
ATTTTGTAAGGCCTGAGTCTTTTCTTTGTCAACCTGTACATAGTCAACTTTCTCGTCGGAAGTTACCGAC
GACGTCGATGGTTTACGATGAGGTGACGGTGAGCTTGGTTGAAAGTCTAATGCAAGGTAATCTACGGAGC
CTGTGCTCTTCTTGGGAGCAGGACTATTCGTGCCGGAGGGCACAGGGCTCGCGGACACCGGGTTCTGCAT
AGGAACGTAATTTTCTTCAGAGTCACCGCTATCAGTGGAAGTAATTGATTGCGTTGAAATAGGACGACAG
TATTGGCTGCTTGAAGAGTTAAACGTGTGATTTGCGCGTGACCAGGACTTTGTGATGGGAGACTTGAAAG
GCAGCTCGTCGATCACCGTATTATTACGCAAATCAAGCGGGGTTGGTTTGGCCTTACGGTCAGGCTTCAA
GTTGCGATTTACGGGAGGGGGCTGAATCTCCGAGCCGCGCGATGGCCCGCGATGAACAGGAAGAGTAGTA
CTGGGGTAGCCAAGCGAGTCGAAGTGATGTGCCCCCGGCGACATGGGAATATAAACAGACTGAGAATTAT
CTCCCGCGCGCTCCATAGCTAATAAGGTCGAGGACCCTGGGTTCATTGGTACATAGTTATCCTCAGAATT
GGTCGAGTCCGAACGGCCGACGATCATCTTACCAGGAAGGAAACTGCCGACTCCATCAGACATCGATTCG
GCCGAACGACCGGCTGATTCTCCCCCGCGCTGCGGATACTCGTATGTCTCACACGACGACGCGCGGTGCA
GGCGCGAATTATCCATCGCGGGAAGGGTATTGCGACGTGGGATCGTCGCTGCGACTGAGCGGGAGTTCTC
AGAGATCGGTGGACGTTGTTGGGGACTGCCCCAGCGGGGCGTCTCCGCCTGGCTGGGTTTAGGAGGACGC
GGAGGAGGAGCGATAGCACTGTCTCCAGGGGTCGCCACTGTCATCGCATTATGATTTTTATCCAAGGTGA
AGGTGCGTGGAATTTGGTATGCGCTAAGCGGGGTCGCTGGAACGTCCATATTGTCCACTAACAAGTCACC
AAATTCGCGACACAACGTGTTACTCGGCGTCTTAAAAGTGTAGACATCCTCATTGTCAGTTTCACTCCCG
GTCAGGGAACCCTTTGTGTGTCCGTGACTAGCTAAACTGCGAGGTAAATCGTACGTACTGTCACGGAACT
CCGTATTGTGACGGCTAGGTTTAGGCAGAGAGTAGAAGCCATGTACTTGTCCTGAGATGCCGTTCACGCA
ATGTCCATTGCCTTGTGCCAACTTTTGCACCGCTGTGTCGGAGCGCATTAAGAATGAGGCACGAGTGCCC
TGCGAAAAGCTCGCTGACCGGGAAGCGGCCGCACTTCCCCCGGAGCCTCCGCTTCCGCCCTTGTACAGCT
CGTCCATGCCGAGAGTGATCCCGGCGGCGGTCACGAACTCCAGCAGGACCATGTGATCGCGCTTCTCGTT
GGGGTCTTTGCTCAGCTTGGACTGGGTGCTCAGGTAGTGGTTGTCGGGCAGCAGCACGGGGCCGTCGCCG
ATGGGGGTGTTCTGCTGGTAGTGGTCGGCGAGCTGCACGCTGCCGTCCTCGATGTTGTGGCGGATCTTGA
AGTTCACCTTGATGCCGTTCTTCTGCTTGTCGGCCATGATATAGACGTTGTGGCTGTTGTAGTTGTACTC
CAGCTTGTGCCCCAGGATGTTGCCGTCCTCCTTGAAGTCGATGCCCTTCAGCTCGATGCGGTTCACCAGG
GTGTCGCCCTCGAACTTCACCTCGGCGCGGGTCTTGTAGTTGCCGTCGTCCTTGAAGAAGATGGTGCGCT
CCTGGACGTAGCCTTCGGGCATGGCGGACTTGAAGAAGTCGTGCTGCTTCATGTGGTCGGGGTAGCGGCT
GAAGCACTGCACGCCGTAGGTCAGGGTGGTCACGAGGGTGGGCCAGGGCACGGGCAGCTTGCCGGTGGTG
CAGATGAACTTCAGGGTCAGCTTGCCGTAGGTGGCATCGCCCTCGCCCTCGCCGGACACGCTGAACTTGT
GGCCGTTTACGTCGCCGTCCAGCTCGACCAGGATGGGCACCACCCCGGTGAACAGCTCCTCGCCCTTGCT
CACCATGGTGGCGACCGGTGGATCCCGGGCCCGCGGTACCGTCGACTGCAGAATTCGGTTCACTAAACGA
GCCCGGTTCACTAAACGAGCTCTGCTTATATAGACCTCCCACCGTACACGCCTACCGCCCATTTGCGTCA
ATGGGGCGGAGTTGTTACGACATTTTGGAAAGTCCCGTTGATTTTGGTGCCAAAACAAACTCCCATTGAC
GTCAATGGGGTGGAGACTTGGAAATCCCCGTGAGTCAAACCGCTATCCACGCCCATTGATGTACTGCCAA
AACCGCATCACCATGGTAATAGCGATGACTAATACGTAGATGTACTGCCAAGTAGGAAAGTCCCATAAGG
TCATGTACTGGGCATAATGCCAGGCGGGCCATTTACCGTCATTGACGTCAATAGGGGGCGTACTTGGCAT
ATGATACACTTGATGTACTGCCAAGTGGGCAGTTTACCGTAAATACTCCACCCATTGACGTCAATGGAAA
GTCCCTATTGGCGTTACTATGGGAACATACGTCATTATTGACGTCAATGGGCGGGGGTCGTTGGGCGGTC
AGCCAGGCGGGCCATTTACCGTAAGTTATGTAACGCGGAACTCCATATATGGGCTATGAACTAATGACCC
CGTAATTGATTACTATTAATAACTAGCACGCGTTCGAAGCTTGAGCTCGGTCCCCTCGGGGTTGGGAGGT
GGGTCTGAAACGATAATGGTGAATATCCCTGCCTAACTCTATTCACTATAGAAAGTACAGCAAAAACTAT
TCTTAAACCTACCAAGCCTCCTACTATCATTATGAATAATTTTATATACCACAGCCAATTTGTTATGTTA
AACCAATTCCACAAACTTGCCCATTTATCTAATTCCAATAATTCTTGTTCATTCTTTTCTTGCTGGTTTT
GCGATTCTTCAATTAAGGAGTGTATTAAGCTTGTGTAATTGTTAATTTCTCTGTCCCACTCCATCCAGGT
CGTGTGATTCCAAATCTGTTCCAGAGATTTATTACTCCAACTAGCATTCCAAGGCACAGCAGTGGTGCAA
ATGAGTTTTCCAGAGCAACCCCAAATCCCCAGGAGCTGTTGATCCTTTAGGTATCTTTCCACAGCCAGGA
TTCTTGCCTGGAGCTGCTTGATGCCCCAGACTGTGAGTTGCAACAGATGCTGTTGCGCCTCAATAGCCCT
CAGCAAATTGTTCTGCTGCTGCACTATACCAGACAATAATTGTCTGGCCTGTACCGTCAGCGTCATTGAC
GCTGCGCCCATAGTGCTTCCTGCTGCTCCCAAGAACCCAAGGAACAAAGCTCCTATTCCCACTGCTCTTT
TTTCTCTCTGCACCACTCTTCTCTTTGCCTTGGTGGGTGCTACTCCTAATGGTTCAATTTTTACTACTTT
ATATTTATATAATTCACTTCTCCAATTGTCCCTCATATCTCCTCCTTATGGTGTTTTACTAAACTTTTCC
ATGTTCTAATCCTCATCCTGTCTACTTGCCACACAATCATCACCTGCCATCTGTTTTCCATAATCCCTAA
TGATCTTTGCTTTTCTTCTTGGCACTACTTTTATGTCACTATTATCTTGTATTACTACTGCCCCTTCACC
TTTCCAGAGGAGCTTTGCTGGTCCTTTCCAAAGTGGATTTCTGCTGTCCCTGTAATAAACCCGAAAATTT
TGAATTTTTGTAATTTGTTTTTGTAATTCTTTAGTTTGTATGTCTGTTGCTATTATGTCTACTATTCTTT
CCCCTGCACTGTACCCCCCAATCCCCCCTTTTCTTTTAAAATTGTGGATGAATACTGCCATTTGTACTGC
TGTCTTAAGATGTTCAGCCTGATCTCTTACCTGTCCTATAATTTTCTTTAATTCTTTATTCATAGATTCT
ACTACTCCTTGACTTTGGGGATTGTAGGGAATTTCCAGGTCTGAAGATCCTGCTGCTTGCTGTGCTTTTT
TCTTACTTTTGTTTTGCTCTTCCTCTATCTTGTCTAAAGCTTCCTTGGTGTCTTTTATCTCTATCCTTTG
ATGCACACAATAGAGGGTTGCTACTGTATTATATAATGATCTAAGTTCTTCTGATCCTGTCTGAAGGGAT
GGTTGTAGCTGTCCCAGTATTTGTCTACAGCCTTCTGATGTTTCTAACAGGCCAGTATTAACTGCGAATC
GTTCTAGCTCCCTGCTTGCCCATACTATATGTTTTAATTTATATTTTTTCTTTCCCCCTGGCCTTAACCG
AATTTTTTCCCATCGCGATCTAATTCTCCCCCGCTTAATACTGACGCTCTCGCACCCATCTCTCTCCTTC
TAGCCTCCGCTAGTCAAAATTTTTGGCGTACTCACCAGTCGCCGCCCCTCGCCTCTTGCCGTGCGCGCTT
CAGCAAGCCGAGTCCTGCGTCGAGAGAGCTCCTCTGGTTTCCCTTTCGCTTTCAAGTCCCTGTTCGGGCG
CCACTGCTAGAGATTTTCCACACTGACTAAAAGGGTCTGAGGGATCTCTAGTTACCAGAGTCACACAACA
GACGGGCACACACTACTTGAAGCACTCAAGGCAAGCTTTATTGAGGCTTAAGCAGTGGGTTCCCTAGTTA
GCCAGAGAGCTCCCAGGCTCAGATCTGGTCTAACCAGAGAGACCCAGTACAGGCAAAAAGCAGCTGCTTA
TATGCAGGATCTGAGGGCTCGCCACTCCCCAGTCCCGCCCAGGCCACGCCTCCCATGGTAATAGCGATGA
CTAATACGTAGATGTACTGCCAAGTAGGAAAGTCCCATAAGGTCATGTACTGGGCATAATGCCAGGCGGG
CCATTTACCGTCATTGACGTCAATAGGGGGCGTACTTGGCATATGATACACTTGATGTACTGCCAAGTGG
GCAGTTTACCGTAAATACTCCACCCATTGACGTCAATGGAAAGTCCCTATTGGCGTTACTATGGGAACAT
ACGTCATTATTGACGTCAATGGGCGGGGGTCGTTGGGCGGTCAGCCAGGCGGGCCATTTACCGTAAGTTA
TGTAACGCGGAACTCCATATATGGGCTATGAACTAATGACCCCGTAATTGATTACTATTAATAACTAGTC
AATAATCAATGTCGACCCAGGTGGCACTTTTCGGGGAAATGTGCGCGGAACCCCTATTTGTTTATTTTTC
TAAATACATTCAAATATGTATCCGCTCATGAGACAATAACCCTGATAAATGCTTCAATAATATTGAAAAA
GGAAGAGTATGAGTATTCAACATTTCCGTGTCGCCCTTATTCCCTTTTTTGCGGCATTTTGCCTTCCTGT
TTTTGCTCACCCAGAAACGCTGGTGAAAGTAAAAGATGCTGAAGATCAGTTGGGTGCACGAGTGGGTTAC
ATCGAACTGGATCTCAACAGCGGTAAGATCCTTGAGAGTTTTCGCCCCGAAGAACGTTTTCCAATGATGA
GCACTTTTAAAGTTCTGCTATGTGGCGCGGTATTATCCCGTATTGACGCCGGGCAAGAGCAACTCGGTCG
CCGCATACACTATTCTCAGAATGACTTGGTTGAGTACTCACCAGTCACAGAAAAGCATCTTACGGATGGC
ATGACAGTAAGAGAATTATGCAGTGCTGCCATAACCATGAGTGATAACACTGCGGCCAACTTACTTCTGA
CAACGATCGGAGGACCGAAGGAGCTAACCGCTTTTTTGCACAACATGGGGGATCATGTAACTCGCCTTGA
TCGTTGGGAACCGGAGCTGAATGAAGCCATACCAAACGACGAGCGTGACACCACGATGCCTGTAGCAATG
GCAACAACGTTGCGCAAACTATTAACTGGCGAACTACTTACTCTAGCTTCCCGGCAACAATTAATAGACT
GGATGGAGGCGGATAAAGTTGCAGGACCACTTCTGCGCTCGGCCCTTCCGGCTGGCTGGTTTATTGCTGA
TAAATCTGGAGCCGGTGAGCGTGGGTCTCGCGGTATCATTGCAGCACTGGGGCCAGATGGTAAGCCCTCC
CGTATCGTAGTTATCTACACGACGGGGAGTCAGGCAACTATGGATGAACGAAATAGACAGATCGCTGAGA
TAGGTGCCTCACTGATTAAGCATTGGTAACTGTCAGACCAAGTTTACTCATATATACTTTAGATTGATTT
AAAACTTCATTTTTAATTTAAAAGGATCTAGGTGAAGATCCTTTTTGATAATCTCATGACCAAAATCCCT
TAACGTGAGTTTTCGTTCCACTGAGCGTCAGACCCCGTAGAAAAGATCAAAGGATCTTCTTGAGATCCTT
TTTTTCTGCGCGTAATCTGCTGCTTGCAAACAAAAAAACCACCGCTACCAGCGGTGGTTTGTTTGCCGGA
TCAAGAGCTACCAACTCTTTTTCCGAAGGTAACTGGCTTCAGCAGAGCGCAGATACCAAATACTGTTCTT
CTAGTGTAGCCGTAGTTAGGCCACCACTTCAAGAACTCTGTAGCACCGCCTACATACCTCGCTCTGCTAA
TCCTGTTACCAGTGGCTGCTGCCAGTGGCGATAAGTCGTGTCTTACCGGGTTGGACTCAAGACGATAGTT
ACCGGATAAGGCGCAGCGGTCGGGCTGAACGGGGGGTTCGTGCACACAGCCCAGCTTGGAGCGAACGACC
TACACCGAACTGAGATACCTACAGCGTGAGCTATGAGAAAGCGCCACGCTTCCCGAAGGGAGAAAGGCGG
ACAGGTATCCGGTAAGCGGCAGGGTCGGAACAGGAGAGCGCACGAGGGAGCTTCCAGGGGGAAACGCCTG
GTATCTTTATAGTCCTGTCGGGTTTCGCCACCTCTGACTTGAGCGTCGATTTTTGTGATGCTCGTCAGGG
GGGCGGAGCCTATGGAAAAACGCCAGCAACGCGGCCTTTTTACGGTTCCTGGCCTTTTGCTGGCCTTTTG
CTCACATGTTCTTTCCTGCGTTATCCCCTGCTTCTGTGGATAACCGTATTACCGCCTTTGAGTGAGCTGA
TACCGCTCGCCGCAGCCGAACGACCGAGCGCAGCGAGTCAGTGAGCGAGGAAGCGGAAGAGCGCCCAATA
CGCAAACCGCCTCTCCCCGCGCGTTGGCCGATTCATTAATGCAGCGGATCCAGACATGATAAGATACATT
GATGAGTTTGGACAAACCACAACTAGAATGCAGTGAAAAAAATGCTTTATTTGTGAAATTTGTGATGCTA
TTGCTTTATTTGTAACCATTATAAGCTGCAATAAACAAGTTAGCTTTTTGCAAAAGCCTAGGCCTCCAAA
AAAGCCTCCTCACTACTTCTGGAATAGCTCAGAGGCCGAGGCGGCCTCGGCCTCTGCATAAATAAAAAAA
ATTAGTCAGCCATGGGGCGGAGAATGGGCGGAACTGGGCGGAGTTAGGGGCGGGATGGGCGGAGTTAGGG
GCGGGACTATGGTTGCTGACTAATTGAGATGCGGATCCGCTGGCACGACAGGTTTCCCGACTGGAAAGCG
GGCAGTGAGCGCAACGCAATTAATGTGAGTTAGCTCACTCATTAGGCACCCCAGGCTTTACACTTTATGC
TTCCGGCTCGTATGTTGTGTGGAATTGTGAGCGGATAACAATTTCACACAGGAAACAGCTATGACCATGA
TTACGCCAAGCTTGGGCTGCAGGTCGAGGGATCTCCATAAGAGAAGAGGGACAGCTATGACTGGGAGTAG
TCAGGAGAGGAGGAAAAATCTGGCTAGTAAAACATGTAAGGAAAATTTTAGGGATGTTAAAGAAAAAAAT
AACACAAAACAAAATAT
